>Addgene plasmid #235627 | pCAGEN_NES_V5_eMagAF_C222 | addgene full sequence | sequence record 467573 | Addgene NGS Result
GGTCGACATTGATTATTGACTAGTTATTAATAGTAATCAATTACGGGGTCATTAGTTCATAGCCCATATA
TGGAGTTCCGCGTTACATAACTTACGGTAAATGGCCCGCCTGGCTGACCGCCCAACGACCCCCGCCCATT
GACGTCAATAATGACGTATGTTCCCATAGTAACGCCAATAGGGACTTTCCATTGACGTCAATGGGTGGAG
TATTTACGGTAAACTGCCCACTTGGCAGTACATCAAGTGTATCATATGCCAAGTACGCCCCCTATTGACG
TCAATGACGGTAAATGGCCCGCCTGGCATTATGCCCAGTACATGACCTTATGGGACTTTCCTACTTGGCA
GTACATCTACGTATTAGTCATCGCTATTACCATGGTCGAGGTGAGCCCCACGTTCTGCTTCACTCTCCCC
ATCTCCCCCCCCTCCCCACCCCCAATTTTGTATTTATTTATTTTTTAATTATTTTGTGCAGCGATGGGGG
CGGGGGGGGGGGGGGGGCGCGCCAGGCGGGGCGGGGCGGGGCGAGGGGCGGGGCGGGGCGAGGCGGAGAG
GTGCGGCGGCAGCCAATCAGAGCGGCGCGCTCCGAAAGTTTCCTTTTATGGCGAGGCGGCGGCGGCGGCG
GCCCTATAAAAAGCGAAGCGCGCGGCGGGCGGGAGTCGCTGCGCGCTGCCTTCGCCCCGTGCCCCGCTCC
GCCGCCGCCTCGCGCCGCCCGCCCCGGCTCTGACTGACCGCGTTACTCCCACAGGTGAGCGGGCGGGACG
GCCCTTCTCCTCCGGGCTGTAATTAGCGCTTGGTTTAATGACGGCTTGTTTCTTTTCTGTGGCTGCGTGA
AAGCCTTGAGGGGCTCCGGGAGGGCCCTTTGTGCGGGGGGAGCGGCTCGGGGGGTGCGTGCGTGTGTGTG
TGCGTGGGGAGCGCCGCGTGCGGCTCCGCGCTGCCCGGCGGCTGTGAGCGCTGCGGGCGCGGCGCGGGGC
TTTGTGCGCTCCGCAGTGTGCGCGAGGGGAGCGCGGCCGGGGGCGGTGCCCCGCGGTGCGGGGGGGGCTG
CGAGGGGAACAAAGGCTGCGTGCGGGGTGTGTGCGTGGGGGGGTGAGCAGGGGGTGTGGGCGCGTCGGTC
GGGCTGCAACCCCCCCTGCACCCCCCTCCCCGAGTTGCTGAGCACGGCCCGGCTTCGGGTGCGGGGCTCC
GTACGGGGCGTGGCGCGGGGCTCGCCGTGCCGGGCGGGGGGTGGCGGCAGGTGGGGGTGCCGGGCGGGGC
GGGGCCGCCTCGGGCCGGGGAGGGCTCGGGGGAGGGGCGCGGCGGCCCCCGGAGCGCCGGCGGCTGTCGA
GGCGCGGCGAGCCGCAGCCATTGCCTTTTATGGTAATCGTGCGAGAGGGCGCAGGGACTTCCTTTGTCCC
AAATCTGTGCGGAGCCGAAATCTGGGAGGCGCCGCCGCACCCCCTCTAGCGGGCGCGGGGCGAAGCGGTG
CGGCGCCGGCAGGAAGGAAATGGGCGGGGAGGGCCTTCGTGCGTCGCCGCGCCGCCGTCCCCTTCTCCCT
CTCCAGCCTCGGGGCTGTCCGCGGGGGGACGGCTGCCTTCGGGGGGGACGGGGCAGGGCGGGGTTCGGCT
TCTGGCGTGTGACCGGCGGCTCTAGAGCCTCTGCTAACCATGTTCATGCCTTCTTCTTTTTCCTACAGCT
CCTGGGCAACGTGCTGGTTATTGTGCTGTCTCATCATTTTGGCAAAGAATTCCTCGAATGCTGCAGAAGA
AGCTGGAGGAGCTGGAACTGGGCTCTTCCGGTAAGCCTATCCCTAACCCTCTCCTCGGTCTCGATTCTAC
GGGATCCTCTGGACACACTCTTTACGCCCCTGGAGGATACGACATTATGGGATATTTGGATCAGATTGCG
AACCGCCCAAACCCTCAGGTCGAACTGGGGCCTGTGGACCTGTCATGTGCCCTGATCCTGTGCGATCTGA
AGCAAAAGGACACTCCGATCGTCTACGCCTCGGAAGCCTTCTTGGAGATGACCGGATACAACAGACATGA
GGTGCTCGGCAGGAACTGCAGATTCCTGCAGTCCCCCGACGGGATGGTGAAACCAAAGTCGACTCGCAAA
TATGTGGACTCGAACACGATCTTCACCATCAAGAAGGCCATCGACCGGAACGCCGAGGTCCAGGTGGAGG
TGGTCAACTTTAAGAAGAACGGCCAGCGGTTCGTGAACTTTCTGACCATCATTCCGGTCCGGGATGAAAC
CGGAGAGTACAGATACTCCATCGGATTCCAGTGCGAAACCGAAGGCAGTGGATCCGGCGGCAGTGGATCC
GGCGGCTGGATCACCTTGCAAGAGGCCGGTATTAACCTGGATAGAAACACCCTGGCCGCTATGCTGATAC
GCGAACTGCGCGCCGCCCTGGAACTGTTCGAGCAGGAGGGACTCGCTCCATATCTGAGTCGCTGGGAAAA
ATTGGATAACTTCATAAACCGACCCGTGAAGCTGATCATCGGCGACAAGGAAATTTTCGGAATCTCTCGC
GGCATCGATAAACAGGGGGCATTGCTGCTCGAGCAGGATGGGATTATTAAGCCATGGATGGGCGGGGAAA
TCTCCCTTAGATCTGCAGAGAAGTGATCGAGGATATCGCGGCCGCACTCCTCAGGTGCAGGCTGCCTATC
AGAAGGTGGTGGCTGGTGTGGCCAATGCCCTGGCTCACAAATACCACTGAGATCTTTTTCCCTCTGCCAA
AAATTATGGGGACATCATGAAGCCCCTTGAGCATCTGACTTCTGGCTAATAAAGGAAATTTATTTTCATT
GCAATAGTGTGTTGGAATTTTTTGTGTCTCTCACTCGGAAGGACATATGGGAGGGCAAATCATTTAAAAC
ATCAGAATGAGTATTTGGTTTAGAGTTTGGCAACATATGCCCATATGCTGGCTGCCATGAACAAAGGTTG
GCTATAAAGAGGTCATCAGTATATGAAACAGCCCCCTGCTGTCCATTCCTTATTCCATAGAAAAGCCTTG
ACTTGAGGTTAGATTTTTTTTATATTTTGTTTTGTGTTATTTTTTTCTTTAACATCCCTAAAATTTTCCT
TACATGTTTTACTAGCCAGATTTTTCCTCCTCTCCTGACTACTCCCAGTCATAGCTGTCCCTCTTCTCTT
ATGGAGATCCCTCGACCTGCAGCCCAAGCTTGGCGTAATCATGGTCATAGCTGTTTCCTGTGTGAAATTG
TTATCCGCTCACAATTCCACACAACATACGAGCCGGAAGCATAAAGTGTAAAGCCTGGGGTGCCTAATGA
GTGAGCTAACTCACATTAATTGCGTTGCGCTCACTGCCCGCTTTCCAGTCGGGAAACCTGTCGTGCCAGC
GGATCCGCATCTCAATTAGTCAGCAACCATAGTCCCGCCCCTAACTCCGCCCATCCCGCCCCTAACTCCG
CCCAGTTCCGCCCATTCTCCGCCCCATGGCTGACTAATTTTTTTTATTTATGCAGAGGCCGAGGCCGCCT
CGGCCTCTGAGCTATTCCAGAAGTAGTGAGGAGGCTTTTTTGGAGGCCTAGGCTTTTGCAAAAAGCTAAC
TTGTTTATTGCAGCTTATAATGGTTACAAATAAAGCAATAGCATCACAAATTTCACAAATAAAGCATTTT
TTTCACTGCATTCTAGTTGTGGTTTGTCCAAACTCATCAATGTATCTTATCATGTCTGGATCCGCTGCAT
TAATGAATCGGCCAACGCGCGGGGAGAGGCGGTTTGCGTATTGGGCGCTCTTCCGCTTCCTCGCTCACTG
ACTCGCTGCGCTCGGTCGTTCGGCTGCGGCGAGCGGTATCAGCTCACTCAAAGGCGGTAATACGGTTATC
CACAGAATCAGGGGATAACGCAGGAAAGAACATGTGAGCAAAAGGCCAGCAAAAGGCCAGGAACCGTAAA
AAGGCCGCGTTGCTGGCGTTTTTCCATAGGCTCCGCCCCCCTGACGAGCATCACAAAAATCGACGCTCAA
GTCAGAGGTGGCGAAACCCGACAGGACTATAAAGATACCAGGCGTTTCCCCCTGGAAGCTCCCTCGTGCG
CTCTCCTGTTCCGACCCTGCCGCTTACCGGATACCTGTCCGCCTTTCTCCCTTCGGGAAGCGTGGCGCTT
TCTCATAGCTCACGCTGTAGGTATCTCAGTTCGGTGTAGGTCGTTCGCTCCAAGCTGGGCTGTGTGCACG
AACCCCCCGTTCAGCCCGACCGCTGCGCCTTATCCGGTAACTATCGTCTTGAGTCCAACCCGGTAAGACA
CGACTTATCGCCACTGGCAGCAGCCACTGGTAACAGGATTAGCAGAGCGAGGTATGTAGGCGGTGCTACA
GAGTTCTTGAAGTGGTGGCCTAACTACGGCTACACTAGAAGAACAGTATTTGGTATCTGCGCTCTGCTGA
AGCCAGTTACCTTCGGAAAAAGAGTTGGTAGCTCTTGATCCGGCAAACAAACCACCGCTGGTAGCGGTGG
TTTTTTTGTTTGCAAGCAGCAGATTACGCGCAGAAAAAAAGGATCTCAAGAAGATCCTTTGATCTTTTCT
ACGGGGTCTGACGCTCAGTGGAACGAAAACTCACGTTAAGGGATTTTGGTCATGAGATTATCAAAAAGGA
TCTTCACCTAGATCCTTTTAAATTAAAAATGAAGTTTTAAATCAATCTAAAGTATATATGAGTAAACTTG
GTCTGACAGTTACCAATGCTTAATCAGTGAGGCACCTATCTCAGCGATCTGTCTATTTCGTTCATCCATA
GTTGCCTGACTCCCCGTCGTGTAGATAACTACGATACGGGAGGGCTTACCATCTGGCCCCAGTGCTGCAA
TGATACCGCGAGACCCACGCTCACCGGCTCCAGATTTATCAGCAATAAACCAGCCAGCCGGAAGGGCCGA
GCGCAGAAGTGGTCCTGCAACTTTATCCGCCTCCATCCAGTCTATTAATTGTTGCCGGGAAGCTAGAGTA
AGTAGTTCGCCAGTTAATAGTTTGCGCAACGTTGTTGCCATTGCTACAGGCATCGTGGTGTCACGCTCGT
CGTTTGGTATGGCTTCATTCAGCTCCGGTTCCCAACGATCAAGGCGAGTTACATGATCCCCCATGTTGTG
CAAAAAAGCGGTTAGCTCCTTCGGTCCTCCGATCGTTGTCAGAAGTAAGTTGGCCGCAGTGTTATCACTC
ATGGTTATGGCAGCACTGCATAATTCTCTTACTGTCATGCCATCCGTAAGATGCTTTTCTGTGACTGGTG
AGTACTCAACCAAGTCATTCTGAGAATAGTGTATGCGGCGACCGAGTTGCTCTTGCCCGGCGTCAATACG
GGATAATACCGCGCCACATAGCAGAACTTTAAAAGTGCTCATCATTGGAAAACGTTCTTCGGGGCGAAAA
CTCTCAAGGATCTTACCGCTGTTGAGATCCAGTTCGATGTAACCCACTCGTGCACCCAACTGATCTTCAG
CATCTTTTACTTTCACCAGCGTTTCTGGGTGAGCAAAAACAGGAAGGCAAAATGCCGCAAAAAAGGGAAT
AAGGGCGACACGGAAATGTTGAATACTCATACTCTTCCTTTTTCAATATTATTGAAGCATTTATCAGGGT
TATTGTCTCATGAGCGGATACATATTTGAATGTATTTAGAAAAATAAACAAATAGGGGTTCCGCGCACAT
TTCCCCGAAAAGTGCCACCTG
Features (pLannotate 1.2.2; 20 found; start..end, strand, type, name):
      5..384     +  enhancer       CMV enhancer: human cytomegalovirus immediate early enhancer
    386..661     +  promoter       chicken β-actin promoter: No description available
    662..1678    +  intron         chimeric intron: chimera between introns from chicken β-actin and rabbit β-globin
   1676..1732    +  CDS            HBB (fragment): HBB_LEPEU - Experimental evidence at protein level: Swiss-Prot protein existence level 1. Involved in oxygen transport from the lung to the various peripheral tissues. From Lepus europaeus (European hare).
   1780..1821    +  CDS            V5 tag: epitope tag from simian virus 5
   1834..2283    +  CDS            nMagHigh1: "negative Magnet" variant of an N-terminally truncated Vivid (VVD) blue light photoreceptor from Neurospora crassa (Kawano et al., 2015) rapidly heterodimerizes with pMag or pMagFast2 upon blue light irradiation
   2314..2613    +  CDS            birA (fragment): BIRA_ECOLI - Also known as bioR, dhbB. Experimental evidence at protein level: Swiss-Prot protein existence level 1. Acts both as a biotin--[acetyl-CoA-carboxylase] ligase and a biotin-operon repressor. In the presence of ATP, BirA activates biotin to form the BirA-biotinyl-5'-adenylate (BirA-bio-5'-AMP or holoBirA) complex. HoloBirA can either transfer the biotinyl moiety to the biotin carboxyl carrier protein (BCCP) subunit of acetyl-CoA carboxylase, or bind to the biotin operator site and inhibit transcription of the operon. From Escherichia coli (strain K12).
   2636..2707    +  CDS            HBB (fragment): HBB_PONPY - Experimental evidence at transcript level: Swiss-Prot protein existence level 2. Involved in oxygen transport from the lung to the various peripheral tissues. From Pongo pygmaeus (Bornean orangutan).
   2778..2833    +  polyA_signal   β-globin poly(A) signal: rabbit β-globin polyadenylation signal (Gil and Proudfoot, 1987)
   3218..3234    -  protein_bind   lac operator: The lac repressor binds to the lac operator to inhibit transcription in E. coli. This inhibition can be relieved by adding lactose or isopropyl-β-D-thiogalactopyranoside (IPTG). lac repressor encoded by lacI
   3242..3272    -  promoter       lac promoter: promoter for the E. coli lac operon
   3287..3308    -  protein_bind   CAP binding site: CAP binding activates transcription in the presence of cAMP. E. coli catabolite activator protein
   3321..3360    -  CDS            lacI (fragment): lac repressor; lacI; The lac repressor binds to the lac operator to inhibit transcription in E. coli. This inhibition can be relieved by adding lactose or isopropyl-β-D-thiogalactopyranoside (IPTG).
   3367..3389    +  promoter       SV40 promoter (fragment): SV40 enhancer and early promoter
   3413..3548    +  rep_origin     SV40 ori: SV40 origin of replication
   3568..3702    +  polyA_signal   SV40 poly(A) signal: SV40 polyadenylation signal
   3704..3758    -  CDS            lacI (fragment): lac repressor; lacI; The lac repressor binds to the lac operator to inhibit transcription in E. coli. This inhibition can be relieved by adding lactose or isopropyl-β-D-thiogalactopyranoside (IPTG).
   3941..4529    -  rep_origin     ori: high-copy-number ColE1/pMB1/pBR322/pUC origin of replication
   4700..5560    -  CDS            AmpR: β-lactamase; bla; confers resistance to ampicillin, carbenicillin, and related antibiotics
   5561..5665    -  promoter       AmpR promoter: bla
