[The description below was written by a language model from this plasmid's Addgene catalogue record and pLannotate feature annotations shown in this document.]
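Description:
pCAGEN_NES_V5_eMagAF_C222 is a 5.7 kb mammalian expression plasmid built on the pCAGEN backbone. It is propagated in E. coli through a high-copy ColE1/pUC-type origin, with ampicillin selection provided by the β-lactamase gene and its own promoter. No mammalian selection marker is annotated, which suggests the plasmid is meant for transient transfection. The backbone also carries an SV40 origin with an adjacent SV40 poly(A) signal and remnants of lac regulatory sequence. Expression is driven by the composite CAG promoter: the CMV immediate-early enhancer, the chicken β-actin promoter and a chimeric β-actin/β-globin intron. The transcript is terminated by the rabbit β-globin polyadenylation signal. The short "HBB" hits flanking the insert are most likely residual β-globin exon sequence from this cassette rather than part of the encoded fusion.

The synthetic insert, assembled by Gibson cloning, encodes a single fusion protein. From the N terminus it consists of a nuclear export sequence (listed in the catalogue entry but not annotated separately), a V5 epitope tag for detection, eMagAF, and the C-terminal fragment of ALIBi (residues 222-321). eMagAF is the acidic, fast form of the enhanced Magnet photodimeriser. The annotation tool matches it to nMagHigh1, a Vivid-derived domain that heterodimerises with a positive Magnet partner under blue light. The ALIBi fragment matches E. coli BirA, indicating a split biotin ligase design. Together these parts imply that blue light brings this half together with a complementary N-terminal fragment, which is not on this plasmid, to restore ligase activity for light-gated proximity biotinylation. The export signal would bias the protein toward the cytoplasm. The associated publication concerns subcellular mapping of the translational machinery.
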