Addgene plasmid #235627: pCAGEN_NES_V5_eMagAF_C222
Purpose: Encodes ALIBi C-terminal fragment, residues 222-321, fused to eMagAF (enhanced Magnet, acidic, fast), V5, and nuclear export sequence
Depositing lab: Maria Barna. Depositing organization: Stanford University. Publication: A subcellular map of translational machinery composition and regulation at the single-molecule level. Zhang Z, Xu A, Bai Y, Chen Y, Cates K, Kerr C, Bermudez A, Susanto TT, Wysong K, Garcia Marques FJ, Nolan GP, Pitteri S, Barna M. Science. 2025 Mar 7;387(6738):eadn2623. doi: 10.1126/science.adn2623. Epub 2025 Mar 7. PubMed 40048539.
Backbone
  Vector backbone: pCAGEN
  Vector type: Mammalian Expression
Growth in bacteria
  Bacterial resistance: Ampicillin, 100 μg/mL
  Growth temperature: 37°C
  Growth strain: DH5alpha
  Copy number: High Copy
Gene/Insert
  Gene/Insert name: ALIBi C-terminal fragment (alt name: NES-V5-eMagAF-C222)
  Species: Synthetic
  Mutation: residues 222-321
  Tag / fusion protein: NES-V5-eMagAF (N terminal on insert)
  Cloning method: Gibson Cloning
Terms and licenses: Academic/Nonprofit Terms; Industry Terms: Not Available to Industry
How to cite: pCAGEN_NES_V5_eMagAF_C222 was a gift from Maria Barna (Addgene plasmid # 235627 ; http://n2t.net/addgene:235627 ; RRID:Addgene_235627)
